Addgene plasmid #30293: pETCON-HB76/design_13
Depositing lab: David Baker. Depositing organization: University of Washington. Publication: Community-Wide Assessment of Protein-Interface Modeling Suggests Improvements to Design Methodology. Fleishman SJ, Whitehead TA, Strauch EM, Corn JE, Qin S, Zhou HX, Mitchell JC, Demerdash ON, Takeda-Shitaka M, Terashi G, Moal IH, Li X, Bates PA, Zacharias M, Park H, Ko JS, Lee H, Seok C, Bourquard T, Bernauer J, Poupon A, Aze J, Soner S, Ovali SK, Ozbek P, Tal NB, Haliloglu T, Hwang H, Vreven T, Pierce BG, Weng Z, Perez-Cano L, Pons C, Fernandez-Recio J, Jiang F, Yang F, Gong X, Cao L, Xu X, Liu B, Wang P, Li C, Wang C, Robert CH, Guharoy M, Liu S, Huang Y, Li L, Guo D, Chen Y, Xiao Y, London N, Itzhaki Z, Schueler-Furman O, Inbar Y, Patapov V, Cohen M, Schreiber G, Tsuchiya Y, Kanamori E, Standley DM, Nakamura H, Kinoshita K, Driggers CM, Hall RG, Morgan JL, Hsu VL, Zhan J, Yang Y, Zhou Y, Kastritis PL, Bonvin AM, Zhang W, Camacho CJ, Kilambi KP, Sircar A, Gray JJ, Ohue M, Uchikoga N, Matsuzaki Y, Ishida T, Akiyama Y, Khashan R, Bush S, Fouches D, Tropsha A, Esquivel-Rodriguez J, Kihara D, Stranges PB, Jacak R, Kuhlman B, Huang SY, Zou X, Wodak SJ, Janin J, Baker D. J Mol Biol. 2011 Sep 29. 10.1016/j.jmb.2011.09.031 PubMed 22001016.
Backbone
  Vector backbone: pETCON
  Backbone size w/o insert (bp): 5400
  Vector type: Yeast Expression
Growth in bacteria
  Bacterial resistance: Ampicillin, 100 μg/mL
  Growth temperature: 37°C
  Growth strain: DH5alpha
  Copy number: High Copy
Gene/Insert
  Gene/Insert name: SC1918/H1 HA designed binding protein HB76
  Species: Designed Sequence
  Insert size (bp): 333
  Cloning method: Restriction Enzyme; 5′ cloning site NdeI (not destroyed); 3′ cloning site XhoI (not destroyed)
  Sequencing primers: 5′ UP-GS
Resource information
  A portion of this plasmid was derived from a plasmid made by: Designed sequence
Terms and licenses: Academic/Nonprofit Terms; Industry Terms: Not Available to Industry
How to cite: pETCON-HB76/design_13 was a gift from David Baker (Addgene plasmid # 30293 ; http://n2t.net/addgene:30293 ; RRID:Addgene_30293)
