[The description below was written by a language model from this plasmid's Addgene catalogue record.]
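Description:
pETCON-HB76/design_13 is a yeast expression plasmid built on the pETCON backbone (about 5.4 kb without insert) that carries a 333 bp computationally designed open reading frame, HB76. The insert is recorded as a designed binding protein directed against the hemagglutinin (HA) of the SC1918/H1 influenza virus; it is a synthetic sequence rather than one taken from a natural organism. The coding region was placed into the vector by restriction cloning between NdeI at the 5′ end and XhoI at the 3′ end, and both sites remain intact, so the insert can be excised or exchanged for other design variants. For propagation in bacteria the plasmid behaves as a high-copy vector and is selected with ampicillin.

The catalogue entry does not list the promoter, any fusion partners or epitope tags, the yeast origin of replication, or the yeast selectable marker, and no feature table is provided, so these details cannot be stated from the record. pETCON is generally known as a yeast surface display vector, in which the cloned protein is expressed as a fusion that anchors it to the cell wall for binding measurements, but the record itself describes the vector only as "Yeast Expression". The associated publication concerns a community-wide assessment of protein-interface modeling and its implications for design methodology. This suggests that the construct is one of a set of designed HA binders that were tested experimentally and used as a benchmark for computational interface prediction. Its likely use is therefore to express HB76 in yeast and evaluate its binding to the HA target.
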