>Addgene plasmid #30293 | pETCON-HB76/design_13 | depositor partial sequence | sequence record 13949 | Author sequence
CATATGAAAGCCCAACAAGAAGAAAGATTAGACGAAATCAACAAGCAATTTTTAGATGACCCAAAGTACA
GTTCCGACGAAGACTTACCTTCCAAATTGGAAGGTTTTAAAGAAAAGTACATGGAATTCTACTTGACCGG
TAATGGTGACATAAACATATTTTCTTTGAACTTCATGTTGTCTTCATTGGGTGTTCCAAAGACTCAATTG
GAATTGAAGAAATTGATCGGTGAAGTATCCAGTGGTTCTGGTAACACATTTTCATATCCTGATTTCTTGA
GAATGATGTTAGGTAAAAGATCCGCTATTTTGAAGATGATATTGATGCTCGAG
