>Addgene plasmid #30293 | pETCON-HB76/design_13 | addgene partial sequence | sequence record 35466 | 30293 with GAL1
ACATTTTCAATTAAGATGCAGTTACTTCGCTGTTTTTCAATATTTTCTGTTATTGCTTCAGTTTTAGCAC
AGGAACTGACAACTATATGCGAGCAAATCCCCTCACCAACTTTAGAATCGACGCCGTACTCTTTGTCAAC
GACTACTATTTTGGCCAACGGGAAGGCAATGCAAGGAGTTTTTGAATATTACAAATCAGTAACGTTTGTC
AGTAATTGCGGTTCTCACCCCTCAACAACTAGCAAAGGCAGCCCCATAAACACACAGTATGTTTTTAAGG
ACAATAGCTCGACGATTGAAGGTAGATACCCATACGACGTTCCAGACTACGCTCTGCAGGCTAGTGGTGG
AGGAGGCTCTGGTGGAGGCGGTAGCGGAGGCGGAGGGTCGGCTAGCCATATGAAAGCCCAACAAGAAGAA
AGATTAGACGAAATCAACAAGCAATTTTTAGATGACCCAAAGTACAGTTCCGACGAAGACTTACCTTCCA
AATTGGAAGGTTTTAAAGAAAAGTACATGGAATTCTACTTGACCGGTAATGGTGACATAAACATATTTTC
TTTGAACTTCATGTTGTCTTCATTGGGTGTTCCAAAGACTCAATTGGAATTGAAGAAATTGATCGGTGAA
GTATCCAGTGGTTCTGGTAACACATTTTCATATCCTGATTTCTTGAGAATGATGTTAGGTAAAAGATCCG
CTATTTTGAAGATGATATTGATGCTCGAGGGGGGCGGATCCGAACAAAAGCTTATTTCTGAAGAGGACTT
GTAATAGAGATCTGATAACAACAGTGTAGATGTAACAAAATCGACTTTGTTCCCACTGTACTTTTAGCTC
GTACAAAATACAATATACTTTTCATTTCTCCGTAAACAACATGTTTTCCCATGTAATATCCTTTCTATTT
TCGTCCG
